>Addgene plasmid #78681 | 36INS-pTet_GB | depositor full sequence | sequence record 147231 | 36INS-pTet_GB sequence 2198 bps
TGCCCGGAGAGAATACATAGTAAAGAAACCTCACTGTTGTTCCCTATCAGTGATAGAGATTGACATCCCT
ATCAGTGATAGAGATACTGAGCACTACTAGAGACCTACTAGTAGCGGCCGCTGCAGGCTTCCTCGCTCAC
TGACTCGCTGCGCTCGGTCGTTCGGCTGCGGCGAGCGGTATCAGCTCACTCAAAGGCGGTAATACGGTTA
TCCACAGAATCAGGGGATAACGCAGGAAAGAACATGTGAGCAAAAGGCCAGCAAAAGGCCAGGAACCGTA
AAAAGGCCGCGTTGCTGGCGTTTTTCCACAGGCTCCGCCCCCCTGACGAGCATCACAAAAATCGACGCTC
AAGTCAGAGGTGGCGAAACCCGACAGGACTATAAAGATACCAGGCGTTTCCCCCTGGAAGCTCCCTCGTG
CGCTCTCCTGTTCCGACCCTGCCGCTTACCGGATACCTGTCCGCCTTTCTCCCTTCGGGAAGCGTGGCGC
TTTCTCATAGCTCACGCTGTAGGTATCTCAGTTCGGTGTAGGTCGTTCGCTCCAAGCTGGGCTGTGTGCA
CGAACCCCCCGTTCAGCCCGACCGCTGCGCCTTATCCGGTAACTATCGTCTTGAGTCCAACCCGGTAAGA
CACGACTTATCGCCACTGGCAGCAGCCACTGGTAACAGGATTAGCAGAGCGAGGTATGTAGGCGGTGCTA
CAGAGTTCTTGAAGTGGTGGCCTAACTACGGCTACACTAGAAGAACAGTATTTGGTATCTGCGCTCTGCT
GAAGCCAGTTACCTTCGGAAAAAGAGTTGGTAGCTCTTGATCCGGCAAACAAACCACCGCTGGTAGCGGT
GGTTTTTTTGTTTGCAAGCAGCAGATTACGCGCAGAAAAAAAGGATCTCAAGAAGATCCTTTGATCTTTT
CTACGGGGTCTGACGCTCAGTGGAACGAAAACTCACGTTAAGGGATTTTGGTCATGAGATTATCAAAAAG
GATCTTCACCTAGATCCTTTTAAATTAAAAATGAAGTTTTAAATCAATCTAAAGTATATATGAGTAAACT
TGGTCTGACAGTTACCAATGCTTAATCAGTGAGGCACCTATCTCAGCGATCTGTCTATTTCGTTCATCCA
TAGTTGCCTGACTCCCCGTCGTGTAGATAACTACGATACGGGAGGGCTTACCATCTGGCCCCAGTGCTGC
AATGATACCGCGCGACCCACGCTCACCGGCTCCAGATTTATCAGCAATAAACCAGCCAGCCGGAAGGGCC
GAGCGCAGAAGTGGTCCTGCAACTTTATCCGCCTCCATCCAGTCTATTAATTGTTGCCGGGAAGCTAGAG
TAAGTAGTTCGCCAGTTAATAGTTTGCGCAACGTTGTTGCCATTGCTACAGGCATCGTGGTGTCACGCTC
GTCGTTTGGTATGGCTTCATTCAGCTCCGGTTCCCAACGATCAAGGCGAGTTACATGATCCCCCATGTTG
TGCAAAAAAGCGGTTAGCTCCTTCGGTCCTCCGATCGTTGTCAGAAGTAAGTTGGCCGCAGTGTTATCAC
TCATGGTTATGGCAGCACTGCATAATTCTCTTACTGTCATGCCATCCGTAAGATGCTTTTCTGTGACTGG
TGAGTACTCAACCAAGTCATTCTGAGAATAGTGTATGCGGCGACCGAGTTGCTCTTGCCCGGCGTCAATA
CGGGATAATACCGCGCCACATAGCAGAACTTTAAAAGTGCTCATCATTGGAAAACGTTCTTCGGGGCGAA
AACTCTCAAGGATCTTACCGCTGTTGAGATCCAGTTCGATGTAACCCACTCGTGCACCCAACTGATCTTC
AGCATCTTTTACTTTCACCAGCGTTTCTGGGTGAGCAAAAACAGGAAGGCAAAATGCCGCAAAAAAGGGA
ATAAGGGCGACACGGAAATGTTGAATACTCATACTCTTCCTTTTTCAATATTATTGAAGCATTTATCAGG
GTTATTGTCTCATGAGCGGATACATATTTGAATGTATTTAGAAAAATAAACAAATAGGGGTTCCGCGCAC
ATTTCCCCGAAAAGTGCCACCTGACGTCTAAGAAACCATTATTATCATGACATTAACCTATAAAAATAGG
CGTATCACGAGGCAGAATTTCAGATAAAAAAAATCCTTAGCTTTCGCTAAGGATGATTTCTGGAATTCGC
GGCCGCTTCTAGAGACTAGTGGGTCTCA
Features (pLannotate 1.2.2; 8 found; start..end, strand, type, name):
     41..59      +  protein_bind   tet operator: tetO; bacterial operator O2 for the tetR and tetA genes tetracycline repressor TetR
     65..84      +  promoter       H1-2O2 promoter (fragment): doxycycline-inducible variant of the human H1 RNA promoter (Henriksen et al., 2007)
    106..126     +  misc_feature   BioBrick suffix: universal suffix for all parts
    303..891     -  rep_origin     ori: high-copy-number ColE1/pMB1/pBR322/pUC origin of replication
   1062..1922    -  CDS            AmpR: β-lactamase; bla; confers resistance to ampicillin, carbenicillin, and related antibiotics
   1923..2027    -  promoter       AmpR promoter: bla
   2117..2160    -  terminator     bacterial terminator: putative bacterial transcription terminator
   2163..2184    +  misc_feature   BioBrick prefix: BioBrick prefix for parts that do not start with "ATG"
