[The description below was written by a language model from this plasmid's Addgene catalogue record and pLannotate feature annotations shown in this document.]
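Description:
36INS-pTet_GB is a small, high-copy synthetic biology part plasmid for Escherichia coli, built in the DVA destination vector backbone of the Modular Cloning (MoClo) system. It is propagated through a ColE1/pUC-type origin of replication and selected with ampicillin via a β-lactamase (AmpR) gene driven by its own bla promoter. The backbone also retains BioBrick prefix and suffix sequences flanking the part position, along with a putative bacterial transcription terminator upstream of the prefix. The catalogue lists a total size of 2,113 bp, whereas the depositor's full sequence record used for annotation is 2,198 nt. The record does not explain this difference.

The payload is a 90 bp synthetic insert: a TetR-repressible pTet promoter derived from the BioBrick part BBa_R0040, preceded by a 36-nucleotide DNA spacer that was selected empirically to act as an insulator. The annotation detects a tet operator (tetO) within the insert. A second short hit labelled as a fragment of a doxycycline-inducible human H1 promoter most likely reflects the second tetO-containing stretch of pTet rather than any mammalian element. The spacer is intended to buffer the promoter from the influence of upstream sequence, reducing the context dependence of its activity when it is combined with different neighbouring parts. The part was inserted using BsaI sites that were destroyed during cloning, and the name indicates G and B as its flanking MoClo fusion sites, which dictate its position in Golden Gate assemblies. It serves as a basic insulated promoter module for building transcription units and genetic circuits in E. coli.
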