Addgene plasmid #78681: 36INS-pTet_GB
Purpose: Insulated MoClo promoter for E. coli. 36nt DNA spacer empirically selected. Modified from BBa_R0040. [G:36INS-pTet:B]
Depositing lab: Douglas Densmore. Depositing organization: Boston University Main Campus. Publication: Reducing DNA context dependence in bacterial promoters. Carr SB, Beal J, Densmore DM. PLoS One. 2017 Apr 19;12(4):e0176013. doi: 10.1371/journal.pone.0176013. eCollection 2017. PubMed 28422998.
Backbone
  Vector backbone: DVA
  Backbone size w/o insert (bp): 2023
  Total vector size (bp): 2113
  Vector type: Synthetic Biology
Growth in bacteria
  Bacterial resistance: Ampicillin, 100 μg/mL
  Growth temperature: 37°C
  Growth strain: DH5alpha
  Copy number: High Copy
Gene/Insert
  Gene/Insert name: Insulated pTet Promoter (alt name: 36INS-pTet_GB)
  Species: Synthetic
  Insert size (bp): 90
  Cloning method: Restriction Enzyme; 5′ cloning site BsaI (destroyed during cloning); 3′ cloning site BsaI (destroyed during cloning)
  Sequencing primers: 5′ TGCCACCTGACGTCTAAGAA; 3′ ATTACCGCCTTTGAGTGAGC
Terms and licenses: Academic/Nonprofit Terms; Industry Terms: Not Available to Industry
How to cite: 36INS-pTet_GB was a gift from Douglas Densmore (Addgene plasmid # 78681 ; http://n2t.net/addgene:78681 ; RRID:Addgene_78681)
