>Addgene plasmid #78681 | 36INS-pTet_GB | addgene partial sequence | sequence record 166476 | pBRforEco 5'-AATAGGCGTATCACGAGGC-3'
AGGATGATTTCTGGAATTCGCGGCCGCTTCTAGAGACTAGTGGGTCTCATGCCCGGAGAGAATACATAGT
AAAGAAACCTCACTGTTGTTCCCTATCAGTGATAGAGATTGACATCCCTATCAGTGATAGAGATACTGAG
CACTACTAGAGACCTACTAGTAGCGGCCGCTGCAGGCTTCCTCGCTCACTGACTCGCTGCGCTCGGTCGT
TCGGCTGCGGCGAGCGGTATCAGCTCACTCAAAGGCGGTAATACGGTTATCCACAGAATCAGGGGATAAC
GCAGGAAAGAACATGTGAGCAAAAGGCCAGCAAAAGGCCAGGAACCGTAAAAAGGCCGCGTTGCTGGCGT
TTTTCCACAGGCTCCGCCCCCCTGACGAGCATCACAAAAATCGACGCTCAAGTCAGAGGTGGCGAAACCC
GACAGGACTATAAAGATACCAGGCGTTTCCCCCTGGAAGCTCCCTCGTGCGCTCTCCTGTTCCGACCCTG
CCGCTTACCGGATACCTGTCCGCCTTTCTCCCTTCGGGAAGCGTGGCGCTTTCTCATAGCTCACGCTGTA
GGTATCTCAGTTCGGTGTAGGTCGTTCGCTCCAAGCTGGGCTGTGTGCACGAACCCCCCGTTCAGCCCGA
CCGCTGCGCCTTATCCGGTAACTATCGTCTTGAGTCCAACCCGGTAAGACACGACTTATCGCCACTGGCA
GCAGCCACTGGTAACAGGATTAGCAGAGCGAGGTATGTAGGCGGTGCTACAGAGTTCTTGAAGTGGTGGC
CTAACTACGGCTACACTAGAAGAACAGTATTTGGTATCTGCGCTCTGCTGA
