>Addgene plasmid #78681 | 36INS-pTet_GB | addgene partial sequence | sequence record 166477 | L4440 5'-AGCGAGTCAGTGAGCGAG-3'
GGTCTCTAGTAGTGCTCAGTATCTCTATCACTGATAGGGATGTCAATCTCTATCACTGATAGGGAACAAC
AGTGAGGTTTCTTTACTATGTATTCTCTCCGGGCATGAGACCCACTAGTCTCTAGAAGCGGCCGCGAATT
CCAGAAATCATCCTTAGCGAAAGCTAAGGATTTTTTTTATCTGAAATTCTGCCTCGTGATACGCCTATTT
TTATAGGTTAATGTCATGATAATAATGGTTTCTTAGACGTCAGGTGGCACTTTTCGGGGAAATGTGCGCG
GAACCCCTATTTGTTTATTTTTCTAAATACATTCAAATATGTATCCGCTCATGAGACAATAACCCTGATA
AATGCTTCAATAATATTGAAAAAGGAAGAGTATGAGTATTCAACATTTCCGTGTCGCCCTTATTCCCTTT
TTTGCGGCATTTTGCCTTCCTGTTTTTGCTCACCCAGAAACGCTGGTGAAAGTAAAAGATGCTGAAGATC
AGTTGGGTGCACGAGTGGGTTACATCGAACTGGATCTCAACAGCGGTAAGATCCTTGAGAGTTTTCGCCC
CGAAGAACGTTTTCCAATGATGAGCACTTTTAAAGTTCTGCTATGTGGCGCGGTATTATCCCGTATTGAC
GCCGGGCAAGAGCAACTCGGTCGCCGCATACACTATTCTCAGAATGACTTGGTTGAGTACTCACCAGTCA
CAGAAAAGCATCTTACGGATGGCATGACAGTAAGAGAATTATGCAGTGCTGCCATAACCATGAGTGATAA
CACTGCGGCCAACTTACTTCTGACAACGATCGGAGGACCGAAGGAGCTAACCGCTTTTTTGCACAACATG
GGGGATCATGTAACTCGCCTTGATCGTTGGGA
